>Addgene plasmid #178714 | pAAV-VTKS6-GFP | addgene full sequence | sequence record 355053 | Addgene NGS Result
CCTGCAGGCAGCTGCGCGCTCGCTCGCTCACTGAGGCCGCCCGGGCGTCGGGCGACCTTTGGTCGCCCGG
CCTCAGTGAGCGAGCGAGCGCGCAGAGAGGGAGTGGCCAACTCCATCACTAGGGGTTCCTGCTAGACTGC
AGAGGGCCCTGCGTATGAGTGCAAGTGGGTTTTAGGACCAGGATGAGGCGGGGTGGGGGTGCCTACCTGA
CGACCGACCCCGACCCACTGGACAAGCACCCAACCCCCATTCCCCAAATTGCGCATCCCCTATCAGAGAG
GGGGAGGGGAAACAGGATGCGGCGAGGCGCGTGCGCACTGCCAGCTTCAGCACCGCGGACAGTGCCTTCG
CCCCCGCCTGGCGGCGCGCGCCACCGCCGCCTCAGCACTGAAGGCGCGCTGACGTCACTCGCCGGTCCCC
CGCAAACTCCCCTTCCCGGCCACCTTGGTCGCGTCCGCGCCGCCGCCGGCCCAGCCGGACCGCACCACGC
GAGGCGCGAGATAGGGGGGCACGGGCGCGACCATCTGCGCTGCGGCGCCGGCGACTCAGCGCTGCCTCAG
TCTGCGGTGGGCAGCGGAGGAGTCGTGTCGTGCCTGAGAGCGCAGTCAGATATCGTTTAAACTCCGGAAT
AACTTCGTATAGCATACATTATACGAAGTTATGAAGTTCCTATTCTCTAGAAAGTATAGGAACTTCGCAG
AATGGTAGCTGGATTGTAGCTGCTATTAGCAATATGAAACCTCTTAGAAGTTCCTATTCTTCAAAAGGTA
TAGGAACTTCAACGCGCCCTAGAATTCGAGCTCGGTACCCGGGGATCCTCTAGAGTCGACTTACTTGTAC
AGCTCGTCCATGCCGAGAGTGATCCCGGCGGCGGTCACGAACTCCAGCAGGACCATGTGATCGCGCTTCT
CGTTGGGGTCTTTGCTCAGGGCGGACTGGGTGCTCAGGTAGTGGTTGTCGGGCAGCAGCACGGGGCCGTC
GCCGATGGGGGTGTTCTGCTGGTAGTGGTCGGCGAGCTGCACGCTGCCGTCCTCGATGTTGTGGCGGATC
TTGAAGTTCACCTTGATGCCGTTCTTCTGCTTGTCGGCCATGATATAGACGTTGTGGCTGTTGTAGTTGT
ACTCCAGCTTGTGCCCCAGGATGTTGCCGTCCTCCTTGAAGTCGATGCCCTTCAGCTCGATGCGGTTCAC
CAGGGTGTCGCCCTCGAACTTCACCTCGGCGCGGGTCTTGTAGTTGCCGTCGTCCTTGAAGAAGATGGTG
CGCTCCTGGACGTAGCCTTCGGGCATGGCGGACTTGAAGAAGTCGTGCTGCTTCATGTGGTCGGGGTAGC
GGCTGAAGCACTGCACGCCGTAGGTCAGGGTGGTCACGAGGGTGGGCCAGGGCACGGGCAGCTTGCCGGT
GGTGCAGATGAACTTCAGGGTCAGCTTGCCGTAGGTGGCATCGCCCTCGCCCTCGCCGGACACGCTGAAC
TTGTGGCCGTTTACGTCGCCGTCCAGCTCGACCAGGATGGGCACCACCCCGGTGAACAGCTCCTCGCCCT
TGCTCACCATGGTGGCGTCGACCTGCAGGCATGCAAGCTTGGTGGCTAGCGAAGTTCCTATACTTTCTAG
AGAATAGGAACTTCTTGCCTTAACCCAGAAATTATCACTGTTATTCTTTAGAATGGTGCAAAGAGAAGTT
CCTATACCTTTTGAAGAATAGGAACTTCATAACTTCGTATAGCATACATTATACGAAGTTATGGCGCGCC
AATCAACCTCTGGATTACAAAATTTGTGAAAGATTGACTGGTATTCTTAACTATGTTGCTCCTTTTACGC
TATGTGGATACGCTGCTTTAATGCCTTTGTATCATGCTATTGCTTCCCGTATGGCTTTCATTTTCTCCTC
CTTGTATAAATCCTGGTTGCTGTCTCTTTATGAGGAGTTGTGGCCCGTTGTCAGGCAACGTGGCGTGGTG
TGCACTGTGTTTGCTGACGCAACCCCCACTGGTTGGGGCATTGCCACCACCTGTCAGCTCCTTTCCGGGA
CTTTCGCTTTCCCCCTCCCTATTGCCACGGCGGAACTCATCGCCGCCTGCCTTGCCCGCTGCTGGACAGG
GGCTCGGCTGTTGGGCACTGACAATTCCGTGGTGTTGTCGGGGAAGCTGACGTCCTTTCCATGGCTGCTC
GCCTGTGTTGCCACCTGGATTCTGCGCGGGACGTCCTTCTGCTACGTCCCTTCGGCCCTCAATCCAGCGG
ACCTTCCTTCCCGCGGCCTGCTGCCGGCTCTGCGGCCTCTTCCGCGTCTTCGCCTTCGCCCTCAGACGAG
TCGGATCTCCCTTTGGGCCGCCTCCCCGCCTGGATCCTGTGCCTTCTAGTTGCCAGCCATCTGTTGTTTG
CCCCTCCCCCGTGCCTTCCTTGACCCTGGAAGGTGCCACTCCCACTGTCCTTTCCTAATAAAATGAGGAA
ATTGCATCGCATTGTCTGAGTAGGTGTCATTCTATTCTGGGGGGTGGGGTGGGGCAGGACAGCAAGGGGG
AGGATTGGGAAGACAATAGCAGGCATGCTGGGGATGCGGTGGGCTCTATGGCAGGAACCCCTAGTGATGG
AGTTGGCCACTCCCTCTCTGCGCGCTCGCTCGCTCACTGAGGCCGGGCGACCAAAGGTCGCCCGACGCCC
GGGCTTTGCCCGGGCGGCCTCAGTGAGCGAGCGAGCGCGCAGCTGCCTGCAGGGGCGCCTGATGCGGTAT
TTTCTCCTTACGCATCTGTGCGGTATTTCACACCGCATA
[95 nt withheld, positions 2770-2864]
T
[46 nt withheld, positions 2866-2911]
C
[141 nt withheld, positions 2913-3053]
CCTTTGACGTTGGAGTCCACGTTCTTT
[37 nt withheld, positions 3081-3117]
ACTCTATCTCGGGCTATTCTTTTGATTTATAAGGGATTTTGCCGATTTCGGTCTATTGGTTAAAAAATGA
GCTGATTTAACAAAAATTTAACGCGAATTTTAACAAAATATTAACGTTTACAATTTTATGGTGCACTCTC
AGTACAATCTGCTCTGATGCCGCATAGTTAAGCCAGCCCCGACACCCGCCAACACCCGCTGACGCGCCCT
GACGGGCTTGTCTGCTCCCGGCATCCGCTTACAGACAAGCTGTGACCGTCTCCGGGAGCTGCATGTGTCA
GAGGTTTTCACCGTCATCACCGAAACGCGCGAGACGAAAGGGCCTCGTGATACGCCTATTTTTATAGGTT
AATGTCATGATAATAATGGTTTCTTAGACGTCAGGTGGCACTTTTCGGGGAAATGTGCGCGGAACCCCTA
TTTGTTTATTTTTCTAAATACATTCAAATATGTATCCGCTCATGAGACAATAACCCTGATAAATGCTTCA
ATAATATTGAAAAAGGAAGAGTATGAGTATTCAACATTTCCGTGTCGCCCTTATTCCCTTTTTTGCGGCA
TTTTGCCTTCCTGTTTTTGCTCACCCAGAAACGCTGGTGAAAGTAAAAGATGCTGAAGATCAGTTGGGTG
CACGAGTGGGTTACATCGAACTGGATCTCAACAGCGGTAAGATCCTTGAGAGTTTTCGCCCCGAAGAACG
TTTTCCAATGATGAGCACTTTTAAAGTTCTGCTATGTGGCGCGGTATTATCCCGTATTGACGCCGGGCAA
GAGCAACTCGGTCGCCGCATACACTATTCTCAGAATGACTTGGTTGAGTACTCACCAGTCACAGAAAAGC
ATCTTACGGATGGCATGACAGTAAGAGAATTATGCAGTGCTGCCATAACCATGAGTGATAACACTGCGGC
CAACTTACTTCTGACAACGATCGGAGGACCGAAGGAGCTAACCGCTTTTTTGCACAACATGGGGGATCAT
GTAACTCGCCTTGATCGTTGGGAACCGGAGCTGAATGAAGCCATACCAAACGACGAGCGTGACACCACGA
TGCCTGTAGCAATGGCAACAACGTTGCGCAAACTATTAACTGGCGAACTACTTACTCTAGCTTCCCGGCA
ACAATTAATAGACTGGATGGAGGCGGATAAAGTTGCAGGACCACTTCTGCGCTCGGCCCTTCCGGCTGGC
TGGTTTATTGCTGATAAATCTGGAGCCGGTGAGCGTGGGTCTCGCGGTATCATTGCAGCACTGGGGCCAG
ATGGTAAGCCCTCCCGTATCGTAGTTATCTACACGACGGGGAGTCAGGCAACTATGGATGAACGAAATAG
ACAGATCGCTGAGATAGGTGCCTCACTGATTAAGCATTGGTAACTGTCAGACCAAGTTTACTCATATATA
CTTTAGATTGATTTAAAACTTCATTTTTAATTTAAAAGGATCTAGGTGAAGATCCTTTTTGATAATCTCA
TGACCAAAATCCCTTAACGTGAGTTTTCGTTCCACTGAGCGTCAGACCCCGTAGAAAAGATCAAAGGATC
TTCTTGAGATCCTTTTTTTCTGCGCGTAATCTGCTGCTTGCAAACAAAAAAACCACCGCTACCAGCGGTG
GTTTGTTTGCCGGATCAAGAGCTACCAACTCTTTTTCCGAAGGTAACTGGCTTCAGCAGAGCGCAGATAC
CAAATACTGTTCTTCTAGTGTAGCCGTAGTTAGGCCACCACTTCAAGAACTCTGTAGCACCGCCTACATA
CCTCGCTCTGCTAATCCTGTTACCAGTGGCTGCTGCCAGTGGCGATAAGTCGTGTCTTACCGGGTTGGAC
TCAAGACGATAGTTACCGGATAAGGCGCAGCGGTCGGGCTGAACGGGGGGTTCGTGCACACAGCCCAGCT
TGGAGCGAACGACCTACACCGAACTGAGATACCTACAGCGTGAGCTATGAGAAAGCGCCACGCTTCCCGA
AGGGAGAAAGGCGGACAGGTATCCGGTAAGCGGCAGGGTCGGAACAGGAGAGCGCACGAGGGAGCTTCCA
GGGGGAAACGCCTGGTATCTTTATAGTCCTGTCGGGTTTCGCCACCTCTGACTTGAGCGTCGATTTTTGT
GATGCTCGTCAGGGGGGCGGAGCCTATGGAAAAACGCCAGCAACGCGGCCTTTTTACGGTTCCTGGCCTT
TTGCTGGCCTTTTGCTCACATGT
Features (pLannotate 1.2.2; 22 found; start..end, strand, type, name):
     12..39      +  repeat_region  AAV2 ITR (fragment): inverted terminal repeat of adeno-associated virus serotype 2 inverted
     68..95      +  repeat_region  AAV2 ITR (fragment): inverted terminal repeat of adeno-associated virus serotype 2 inverted
    158..605     +  promoter       hSyn promoter: human synapsin I promoter; confers neuron-specific expression (Kügler et al., 2003)
    629..662     +  protein_bind   loxP: Cre-mediated recombination occurs in the 8-bp core sequence (GCATACAT). Cre recombinase
    663..696     +  protein_bind   FRT (minimal): supports FLP-mediated excision but not integration (Turan and Bode, 2011) FLP recombinase from the Saccharomyces cerevisiae 2μ plasmid
    697..746     -  intron         β-globin intron (fragment): internally truncated intron from human β-globin
    792..830     +  misc_feature   MCS (fragment): pUC18/19 multiple cloning site
    831..1550    -  CDS            EGFP: the original enhanced GFP (Yang et al., 1996) mammalian codon-optimized
   1557..1580    +  misc_feature   MCS (fragment): pUC18/19 multiple cloning site
   1591..1624    -  protein_bind   FRT (minimal): supports FLP-mediated excision but not integration (Turan and Bode, 2011) FLP recombinase from the Saccharomyces cerevisiae 2μ plasmid
   1625..1675    -  intron         β-globin intron (fragment): internally truncated intron from human β-globin
   1709..1742    +  protein_bind   loxP: Cre-mediated recombination occurs in the 8-bp core sequence (GCATACAT). Cre recombinase
   1751..2339    +  misc_feature   WPRE: woodchuck hepatitis virus posttranscriptional regulatory element
   2347..2571    +  polyA_signal   bGH poly(A) signal: bovine growth hormone polyadenylation signal
   2573..2713    +  repeat_region  AAV2 ITR: inverted terminal repeat of adeno-associated virus serotype 2 inverted
   2718..2769    -  misc_feature   bom (fragment): basis of mobility region from pBR322
   2788..3243    +  rep_origin     f1 ori (sequence partly withheld): f1 bacteriophage origin of replication; arrow indicates direction of (+) strand synthesis
   3244..3293    -  misc_feature   bom (fragment): basis of mobility region from pBR322
   3395..3430    -  CDS            rop (fragment): Rop protein, which maintains plasmids at low copy number; rop
   3525..3629    +  promoter       AmpR promoter: bla
   3630..4490    +  CDS            AmpR: β-lactamase; bla; confers resistance to ampicillin, carbenicillin, and related antibiotics
   4661..5249    +  rep_origin     ori: high-copy-number ColE1/pMB1/pBR322/pUC origin of replication
