[The description below was written by a language model from this plasmid's Addgene catalogue record and pLannotate feature annotations shown in this document.]
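Description:
pAAV-VTKS6-GFP is an adeno-associated virus transfer plasmid built on the pAAV-VTKS6 backbone, designed for intersectional, recombinase-gated expression of GFP in neurons. It is maintained in bacteria as a high-copy plasmid through a ColE1/pUC-type origin with ampicillin selection (AmpR with its own promoter), and it also carries an f1 phage origin. The expression cassette is bounded by AAV2 inverted terminal repeats, which direct replication and packaging of the intervening DNA into AAV particles. The right ITR is annotated in full, whereas only short fragments of the left ITR were detected in the sequenced record.

Within the ITRs, the human synapsin I promoter provides neuron-restricted transcription. Downstream lies an EGFP coding sequence placed in the antisense orientation relative to the promoter, so no GFP is made in the starting configuration. The inverted EGFP is flanked by a pair of minimal FRT sites in opposite orientation, so Flp recombinase flips the cassette into the sense orientation and switches expression on (FLP-ON). A pair of loxP sites in the same orientation sits outside the FRT sites, so Cre excises the whole reporter segment and abolishes expression (CRE-OFF). Short β-globin intron fragments and multiple cloning site remnants sit next to the recombinase sites; the record does not state their role. A WPRE enhances transcript stability and expression, and a bovine growth hormone polyadenylation signal terminates the message. The vector is part of a viral toolkit for the nervous system and is used to label neurons that express Flp but not Cre, allowing subtractive targeting of defined cell populations.
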