Addgene plasmid #178714: pAAV-VTKS6-GFP
Purpose: AAV vector for Cre- and Flp-dependent transgene expression (CRE-OFF / FLP-ON) of GFP in neurons under the control of the hSyn1 promoter (Kugler et al 2003)
Depositing lab: Jordane Dimidschstein. Depositing organization: Broad Institute. Publication: A versatile viral toolkit for functional discovery in the nervous system. Pouchelon G, Vergara J, McMahon J, Gorissen BL, Lin JD, Vormstein-Schneider D, Niehaus JL, Burbridge TJ, Wester JC, Sherer M, Fernandez-Otero M, Allaway KC, Pelkey K, Chittajallu R, McBain CJ, Fan M, Nasse JS, Wildenberg GA, Fishell G, Dimidschstein J. Cell Rep Methods. 2022 May 26;2(6):100225. doi: 10.1016/j.crmeth.2022.100225. eCollection 2022 Jun 20. PubMed 35784651.
Backbone
  Vector backbone: pAAV-VTKS6
  Vector type: AAV
Growth in bacteria
  Bacterial resistance: Ampicillin, 100 μg/mL
  Growth temperature: 37°C
  Growth strain: NEB Stable
  Copy number: High Copy
Gene/Insert
  Gene/Insert name: GFP
  Species: Synthetic
  Cloning method: Gibson Cloning
Terms and licenses: Academic/Nonprofit Terms; Industry Terms: Not Available to Industry
How to cite: pAAV-VTKS6-GFP was a gift from Jordane Dimidschstein (Addgene plasmid # 178714 ; http://n2t.net/addgene:178714 ; RRID:Addgene_178714)
